Addgene plasmid #143836: TFORF1687
Purpose: Lentiviral vector for overexpressing transcription factor ORFs with unique 24-bp barcodes. Barcodes facilitate identification of transcription factors in pooled screens.
Depositing lab: Feng Zhang. Depositing organization: Broad Institute. Publication: A transcription factor atlas of directed differentiation. Joung J, Ma S, Tay T, Geiger-Schuller KR, Kirchgatterer PC, Verdine VK, Guo B, Arias-Garcia MA, Allen WE, Singh A, Kuksenko O, Abudayyeh OO, Gootenberg JS, Fu Z, Macrae RK, Buenrostro JD, Regev A, Zhang F. Cell. 2023 Jan 5;186(1):209-229.e26. doi: 10.1016/j.cell.2022.11.026. PubMed 36608654.
Backbone
  Vector backbone: pLX_TRC317
  Backbone manufacturer: Broad Institute Genetic Perturbation Platform
  Backbone size w/o insert (bp): 8264
  Vector type: Mammalian Expression, Lentiviral
  Selectable markers: Puromycin
Growth in bacteria
  Bacterial resistance: Ampicillin, 100 μg/mL
  Growth temperature: 37°C
  Growth strain: NEB Stable
  Copy number: High Copy
Gene/Insert
  Gene/Insert name: HNF1B
  Species: H. sapiens (human)
  Insert size (bp): 1475
  Entrez Gene: HNF1B (a.k.a. ADTKD3, FJHN, HNF-1-beta, HNF-1B, HNF1beta, HNF2, HPC11, LF-B3, LFB3, MODY5, RCAD, T2D, TCF-2, TCF2, VHNF1)
  Promoter: EF1a
  Cloning method: Unknown
  Sequencing primers: 5′ GGGTGGAGACTGAAGTTAGGCCAG; 3′ CACATAGCGTAAAAGGAGCAACATAG
Terms and licenses: Academic/Nonprofit Terms; Industry Terms: Not Available to Industry
Depositor comments: NM_001304286,ENST00000613727 . The transcription factor ORF portion of this plasmid was synthesized by Genewiz. Please test multiple small colonies in case of plasmid recombination. To make this collection available in a timely manner, a portion of this collection was not fully sequenced by Addgene. If an Addgene verified full plasmid sequence is not available, please contact us prior to placing an order to request the full sequence.
How to cite: TFORF1687 was a gift from Feng Zhang (Addgene plasmid # 143836 ; http://n2t.net/addgene:143836 ; RRID:Addgene_143836)
