[The description below was written by a language model from this plasmid's Addgene catalogue record and pLannotate feature annotations shown in this document.]
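Description:
TFORF1687 is a third-generation-style, self-inactivating lentiviral expression plasmid built on the pLX_TRC317 backbone and carrying the human transcription factor HNF1B (also known as TCF2 or vHNF1) as its open reading frame. It belongs to a barcoded transcription factor ORF collection in which each construct carries a unique 24-bp barcode, so that the overexpressed factor can be identified by sequencing in pooled screens. In bacteria the plasmid is maintained through a high-copy ColE1/pUC-type origin and selected with ampicillin via the β-lactamase gene. An f1 origin and remnants of a lac/T7/T3 cloning region are also present in the backbone. The depositor notes that the plasmid can recombine.

The viral portion begins with an RSV promoter driving a truncated HIV-1 5' LTR, which makes genomic RNA production Tat-independent, followed by the Ψ packaging signal, a gag fragment and the RRE for Rev-dependent nuclear export. Inside the transfer unit, an SV40 early promoter/origin drives the puromycin N-acetyltransferase gene for selecting transduced mammalian cells. A cPPT/CTS element, which aids nuclear import of the viral genome, sits between this cassette and the EF-1α promoter, which provides strong constitutive expression of the synthesized HNF1B ORF. The annotated HNF1B match is somewhat shorter than the stated insert size; the depositor's transcript references indicate a specific isoform. Downstream, a WPRE enhances transcript stability and expression, and the ΔU3 3' LTR disables LTR promoter activity after integration. The barcode itself is not annotated in the feature table, so its position is not stated. The construct is used to overexpress HNF1B stably, for example in directed differentiation screens.
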