Features (pLannotate 1.2.2; 31 found; start..end, strand, type, name):
      5..231     +  promoter       RSV promoter: Rous sarcoma virus enhancer/promoter
    232..412     +  LTR            5' LTR (truncated): truncated 5' long terminal repeat (LTR) from HIV-1
    459..584     +  misc_feature   HIV-1 Ψ: packaging signal of human immunodeficiency virus type 1
    568..931     +  CDS            HIV-1 gag (fragment): gag protein from human immunodeficiency virus 1; gag
   1077..1310    +  misc_feature   RRE: The Rev response element (RRE) of HIV-1 allows for Rev-dependent mRNA export from the nucleus to the cytoplasm.
   1687..1713    +  CDS            Rev (fragment): human immunodeficiency virus 1 (HIV-1) Rev protein; rev; enhances nuclear export of unspliced and incompletely spliced viral mRNAs
   1720..1743    +  promoter       SV40 promoter (fragment): SV40 early promoter
   1744..1815    +  promoter       SV40 promoter (fragment): SV40 enhancer and early promoter
   1839..1974    +  rep_origin     SV40 ori: SV40 origin of replication
   2020..2616    +  CDS            PuroR (fragment): puromycin N-acetyltransferase; pac from Streptomyces; confers resistance to puromycin
   2665..2782    +  misc_feature   cPPT/CTS: central polypurine tract and central termination sequence of HIV-1
   2847..2913    +  CDS            small t antigen (fragment): SV40 (simian virus 40) small t antigen
   2920..4098    +  promoter       EF-1α promoter: strong constitutive promoter for human elongation factor EF-1α
   4115..5389    +  CDS            HNF1B (fragment): HNF1B_HUMAN - Also known as TCF2. Experimental evidence at protein level: Swiss-Prot protein existence level 1. Transcription factor, probably binds to the inverted palindrome 5'-GTTAATNATTAAC-3'. From Homo sapiens (Human).
   5501..5554    +  promoter       U6 promoter (fragment): RNA polymerase III promoter for human U6 snRNA
   5596..6184    +  misc_feature   WPRE: woodchuck hepatitis virus posttranscriptional regulatory element
   6235..6254    +  misc_feature   cPPT/CTS (fragment): central polypurine tract and central termination sequence of HIV-1
   6256..6489    +  LTR            3' LTR (ΔU3): self-inactivating 3' long terminal repeat (LTR) from HIV-1
   6567..6688    +  polyA_signal   SV40 poly(A) signal: SV40 polyadenylation signal
   6728..6863    +  rep_origin     SV40 ori: SV40 origin of replication
   6884..6902    -  promoter       T7 promoter: promoter for bacteriophage T7 RNA polymerase
   6910..7065    +  CDS            lacZα (fragment): LacZα fragment of β-galactosidase; lacZ fragment
   7070..7498    +  rep_origin     f1 ori (sequence partly withheld): f1 bacteriophage origin of replication; arrow indicates direction of (+) strand synthesis
   7551..7655    +  promoter       AmpR promoter: bla
   7656..8516    +  CDS            AmpR: β-lactamase; bla; confers resistance to ampicillin, carbenicillin, and related antibiotics
   8687..9275    +  rep_origin     ori: high-copy-number ColE1/pMB1/pBR322/pUC origin of replication
   9458..9550    +  CDS            lacI (fragment): lac repressor; lacI; The lac repressor binds to the lac operator to inhibit transcription in E. coli. This inhibition can be relieved by adding lactose or isopropyl-β-D-thiogalactopyranoside (IPTG).
   9563..9584    +  protein_bind   CAP binding site: CAP binding activates transcription in the presence of cAMP. E. coli catabolite activator protein
   9599..9629    +  promoter       lac promoter: promoter for the E. coli lac operon
   9637..9653    +  protein_bind   lac operator: The lac repressor binds to the lac operator to inhibit transcription in E. coli. This inhibition can be relieved by adding lactose or isopropyl-β-D-thiogalactopyranoside (IPTG). lac repressor encoded by lacI
   9698..9716    +  promoter       T3 promoter: promoter for bacteriophage T3 RNA polymerase
>Addgene plasmid #143836 | TFORF1687 | addgene full sequence | sequence record 391576 | Addgene NGS Result
TTAATGTAGTCTTATGCAATACTCTTGTAGTCTTGCAACATGGTAACGATGAGTTAGCAACATGCCTTAC
AAGGAGAGAAAAAGCACCGTGCATGCCGATTGGTGGAAGTAAGGTGGTACGATCGTGCCTTATTAGGAAG
GCAACAGACGGGTCTGACATGGATTGGACGAACCACTGAATTGCCGCATTGCAGAGATATTGTATTTAAG
TGCCTAGCTCGATACATAAACGGGTCTCTCTGGTTAGACCAGATCTGAGCCTGGGAGCTCTCTGGCTAAC
TAGGGAACCCACTGCTTAAGCCTCAATAAAGCTTGCCTTGAGTGCTTCAAGTAGTGTGTGCCCGTCTGTT
GTGTGACTCTGGTAACTAGAGATCCCTCAGACCCTTTTAGTCAGTGTGGAAAATCTCTAGCAGTGGCGCC
CGAACAGGGACTTGAAAGCGAAAGGGAAACCAGAGGAGCTCTCTCGACGCAGGACTCGGCTTGCTGAAGC
GCGCACGGCAAGAGGCGAGGGGCGGCGACTGGTGAGTACGCCAAAAATTTTGACTAGCGGAGGCTAGAAG
GAGAGAGATGGGTGCGAGAGCGTCAGTATTAAGCGGGGGAGAATTAGATCGCGATGGGAAAAAATTCGGT
TAAGGCCAGGGGGAAAGAAAAAATATAAATTAAAACATATAGTATGGGCAAGCAGGGAGCTAGAACGATT
CGCAGTTAATCCTGGCCTGTTAGAAACATCAGAAGGCTGTAGACAAATACTGGGACAGCTACAACCATCC
CTTCAGACAGGATCAGAAGAACTTAGATCATTATATAATACAGTAGCAACCCTCTATTGTGTGCATCAAA
GGATAGAGATAAAAGACACCAAGGAAGCTTTAGACAAGATAGAGGAAGAGCAAAACAAAAGTAAGACCAC
CGCACAGCAAGCGGCCGCTGATCTTCAGACCTGGAGGAGGAGATATGAGGGACAATTGGAGAAGTGAATT
ATATAAATATAAAGTAGTAAAAATTGAACCATTAGGAGTAGCACCCACCAAGGCAAAGAGAAGAGTGGTG
CAGAGAGAAAAAAGAGCAGTGGGAATAGGAGCTTTGTTCCTTGGGTTCTTGGGAGCAGCAGGAAGCACTA
TGGGCGCAGCGTCAATGACGCTGACGGTACAGGCCAGACAATTATTGTCTGGTATAGTGCAGCAGCAGAA
CAATTTGCTGAGGGCTATTGAGGCGCAACAGCATCTGTTGCAACTCACAGTCTGGGGCATCAAGCAGCTC
CAGGCAAGAATCCTGGCTGTGGAAAGATACCTAAAGGATCAACAGCTCCTGGGGATTTGGGGTTGCTCTG
GAAAACTCATTTGCACCACTGCTGTGCCTTGGAATGCTAGTTGGAGTAATAAATCTCTGGAACAGATTTG
GAATCACACGACCTGGATGGAGTGGGACAGAGAAATTAACAATTACACAAGCTTAATACACTCCTTAATT
GAAGAATCGCAAAACCAGCAAGAAAAGAATGAACAAGAATTATTGGAATTAGATAAATGGGCAAGTTTGT
GGAATTGGTTTAACATAACAAATTGGCTGTGGTATATAAAATTATTCATAATGATAGTAGGAGGCTTGGT
AGGTTTAAGAATAGTTTTTGCTGTACTTTCTATAGTGAATAGAGTTAGGCAGGGATATTCACCATTATCG
TTTCAGACCCACCTCCCAACCCCGAGGGGACCCATGCATTGCATCTCAATTAGTCAGCAACCAGGTGTGG
AAAGTCCCCAGGCTCCCCAGCAGGCAGAAGTATGCAAAGCATGCGTCTCAATTAGTCAGCAACCATAGTC
CCGCCCCTAACTCCGCCCATCCCGCCCCTAACTCCGCCCAGTTCCGCCCATTCTCCGCCCCATGGCTGAC
TAATTTTTTTTATTTATGCAGAGGCCGAGGCCGCCTCGGCCTCTGAGCTATTCCAGAAGTAGTGAGGAGG
CTTTTTTGGAGGCCTAGGCTTTTGCAAAAAGCTTTCTAGAGGTACCACCGGAGCTTACCATGACCGAGTA
CAAGCCCACGGTGCGCCTCGCCACCCGCGACGACGTCCCCAGGGCCGTACGCACCCTCGCCGCCGCGTTC
GCCGACTACCCCGCCACGCGCCACACCGTCGATCCGGACCGCCACATCGAGCGGGTCACCGAGCTGCAAG
AACTCTTCCTCACGCGCGTCGGGCTCGACATCGGCAAGGTGTGGGTCGCGGACGACGGCGCCGCCGTGGC
GGTCTGGACCACGCCGGAGAGCGTCGAAGCGGGGGCGGTGTTCGCCGAGATCGGCCCGCGCATGGCCGAG
TTGAGCGGTTCCCGGCTGGCCGCGCAGCAACAGATGGAAGGCCTCCTGGCGCCGCACCGGCCCAAGGAGC
CCGCGTGGTTCCTGGCCACCGTCGGCGTCTCGCCCGACCACCAGGGCAAGGGTCTGGGCAGCGCCGTCGT
GCTCCCCGGAGTGGAGGCGGCCGAGCGCGCCGGGGTGCCCGCCTTCCTGGAGACCTCCGCGCCCCGCAAC
CTCCCCTTCTACGAGCGGCTCGGCTTCACCGTCACCGCCGACGTCGAGGTGCCCGAAGGACCGCGCACCT
GGTGCATGACCCGCAAGCCCGGTGCCAGTTAACGAATTCTAGATCTTGAGACAAATGGCAGTATTCATCC
ACAATTTTAAAAGAAAAGGGGGGATTGGGGGGTACAGTGCAGGGGAAAGAATAGTAGACATAATAGCAAC
AGACATACAAACTAAAGAATTACAAAAACAAATTACAAAAATTCAAAATTTTCGGGTTTATTACAGGGAC
AGCAGAGATCCACTTTGGCGCCGGCTCGAGGCCTGCAGGTGCAAAGATGGATAAAGTTTTAAACAGAGAG
GAATCTTTGCAGCTAATGGACCTTCTAGGTCTTGAAAGGAGTGGGAATTGGCTCCGGTGCCCGTCAGTGG
GCAGAGCGCACATCGCCCACAGTCCCCGAGAAGTTGGGGGGAGGGGTCGGCAATTGAACCGGTGCCTAGA
GAAGGTGGCGCGGGGTAAACTGGGAAAGTGATGTCGTGTACTGGCTCCGCCTTTTTCCCGAGGGTGGGGG
AGAACCGTATATAAGTGCAGTAGTCGCCGTGAACGTTCTTTTTCGCAACGGGTTTGCCGCCAGAACACAG
GTAAGTGCCGTGTGTGGTTCCCGCGGGCCTGGCCTCTTTACGGGTTATGGCCCTTGCGTGCCTTGAATTA
CTTCCACCTGGCTGCAGTACGTGATTCTTGATCCCGAGCTTCGGGTTGGAAGTGGGTGGGAGAGTTCGAG
GCCTTGCGCTTAAGGAGCCCCTTCGCCTCGTGCTTGAGTTGAGGCCTGGCCTGGGCGCTGGGGCCGCCGC
GTGCGAATCTGGTGGCACCTTCGCGCCTGTCTCGCTGCTTTCGATAAGTCTCTAGCCATTTAAAATTTTT
GATGACCTGCTGCGACGCTTTTTTTCTGGCAAGATAGTCTTGTAAATGCGGGCCAAGATCTGCACACTGG
TATTTCGGTTTTTGGGGCCGCGGGCGGCGACGGGGCCCGTGCGTCCCAGCGCACATGTTCGGCGAGGCGG
GGCCTGCGAGCGCGGCCACCGAGAATCGGACGGGGGTAGTCTCAAGCTGGCCGGCCTGCTCTGGTGCCTG
GCCTCGCGCCGCCGTGTATCGCCCCGCCCTGGGCGGCAAGGCTGGCCCGGTCGGCACCAGTTGCGTGAGC
GGAAAGATGGCCGCTTCCCGGCCCTGCTGCAGGGAGCTCAAAATGGAGGACGCGGCGCTCGGGAGAGCGG
GCGGGTGAGTCACCCACACAAAGGAAAAGGGCCTTTCCGTCCTCAGCCGTCGCTTCATGTGACTCCACGG
AGTACCGGGCGCCGTCCAGGCACCTCGATTAGTTCTCGAGCTTTTGGAGTACGTCGTCTTTAGGTTGGGG
GGAGGGGTTTTATGCGATGGAGTTTCCCCACACTGAGTGGGTGGAGACTGAAGTTAGGCCAGCTTGGCAC
TTGATGTAATTCTCCTTGGAATTTGCCCTTTTTGAGTTTGGATCTTGGTTCATTCTCAAGCCTCAGACAG
TGGTTCAAAGTTTTTTTCTTCCATTTCAGGTGTCGTGAGGCTAGCACCGCCACCATGGTGTCCAAGCTCA
CGTCGCTCCAGCAAGAACTCCTGAGCGCCCTGCTGAGCTCCGGGGTCACCAAGGAGGTGCTGGTTCAGGC
CTTGGAGGAGTTGCTGCCATCCCCGAACTTCGGGGTGAAGCTGGAGACGCTGCCCCTGTCCCCTGGCAGC
GGGGCCGAGCCCGACACCAAGCCGGTCTTCCATACTCTCACCAACGGCCACGCCAAGGGCCGCTTGTCCG
GCGACGAGGGCTCCGAGGACGGCGACGACTATGACACACCTCCCATCCTCAAGGAGCTGCAGGCGCTCAA
CACCGAGGAGGCGGCGGAGCAGCGGGCGGAGGTGGACCGGATGCTCAGTGAGGACCCTTGGAGGGCTGCT
AAAATGATCAAGGGTTACATGCAGCAACACAACATCCCCCAGAGGGAGGTGGTCGATGTCACCGGCCTGA
ACCAGTCGCACCTCTCCCAGCATCTCAACAAGGGCACCCCTATGAAGACCCAGAAGCGTGCCGCTCTGTA
CACCTGGTACGTCAGAAAGCAACGAGAGATCCTCCGACAGTTCAGTCAACAGAGCCATGGGCCTGGGCAG
TCCGATGATGCCTGCTCTGAGCCCACCAACAAGAAGATGCGCCGCAACCGGTTCAAATGGGGGCCCGCGT
CCCAGCAAATCTTGTACCAGGCCTACGATCGGCAAAAGAACCCCAGCAAGGAAGAGAGAGAGGCCTTAGT
GGAGGAATGCAACAGGGCAGAATGTTTGCAGCGAGGGGTGTCCCCCTCCAAAGCCCACGGCCTGGGCTCC
AACTTGGTCACTGAGGTCCGTGTCTACAACTGGTTTGCAAACCGCAGGAAGGAGGAGGCATTCCGGCAAA
AGCTGGCCATGGACGCCTATAGCTCCAACCAGACTCACAGCCTGAACCCTCTGCTCTCCCACGGCTCCCC
CCACCACCAGCCCAGCTCCTCTCCTCCAAACAAGCTGTCAGGAGTGCGCTACAGCCAGCAGGGAAACAAT
GAGATCACTTCCTCCTCAACAATCAGTCACCATGGCAACAGCGCCATGGTGACCAGCCAGTCGGTTTTAC
AGCAAGTCTCCCCAGCCAGCCTGGACCCAGGCCACAATCTCCTCTCACCTGATGGTAAAATGATCTCAGT
CTCAGGAGGAGGTTTGCCCCCAGTCAGCACCTTGACGAATATCCACAGCCTCTCCCACCATAATCCCCAG
CAATCTCAAAACCTCATCATGACACCCCTCTCTGGAGTCATGGCAATTGCACAAATGTCCTCTACAAGCC
TGGTGATGCCCACACACCACTTACTTCGTGCGCAACAACAAGGACCCTGTTTTCCACACCATCACCCTCT
GGGCAGCTGTCATGGAAAAGCCCAGTAGTAATGAACTAGTCCGTAACTTGAAAGTATTTCGATTTCTTGG
CTTTATATATCTTGTGGAAAGGACGAGGCCGCTCAGGCCGGGTATCTCCTACGCGTTAAGTCGACAATCA
ACCTCTGGATTACAAAATTTGTGAAAGATTGACTGGTATTCTTAACTATGTTGCTCCTTTTACGCTATGT
GGATACGCTGCTTTAATGCCTTTGTATCATGCTATTGCTTCCCGTATGGCTTTCATTTTCTCCTCCTTGT
ATAAATCCTGGTTGCTGTCTCTTTATGAGGAGTTGTGGCCCGTTGTCAGGCAACGTGGCGTGGTGTGCAC
TGTGTTTGCTGACGCAACCCCCACTGGTTGGGGCATTGCCACCACCTGTCAGCTCCTTTCCGGGACTTTC
GCTTTCCCCCTCCCTATTGCCACGGCGGAACTCATCGCCGCCTGCCTTGCCCGCTGCTGGACAGGGGCTC
GGCTGTTGGGCACTGACAATTCCGTGGTGTTGTCGGGGAAATCATCGTCCTTTCCTTGGCTGCTCGCCTG
TGTTGCCACCTGGATTCTGCGCGGGACGTCCTTCTGCTACGTCCCTTCGGCCCTCAATCCAGCGGACCTT
CCTTCCCGCGGCCTGCTGCCGGCTCTGCGGCCTCTTCCGCGTCTTCGCCTTCGCCCTCAGACGAGTCGGA
TCTCCCTTTGGGCCGCCTCCCCGCGTCGACTTTAAGACCAATGACTTACAAGGCAGCTGTAGATCTTAGC
CACTTTTTAAAAGAAAAGGGGGGACTGGAAGGGCTAATTCACTCCCAACGAAGACAAGATCTGCTTTTTG
CTTGTACTGGGTCTCTCTGGTTAGACCAGATCTGAGCCTGGGAGCTCTCTGGCTAACTAGGGAACCCACT
GCTTAAGCCTCAATAAAGCTTGCCTTGAGTGCTTCAAGTAGTGTGTGCCCGTCTGTTGTGTGACTCTGGT
AACTAGAGATCCCTCAGACCCTTTTAGTCAGTGTGGAAAATCTCTAGCAGTACGTATAGTAGTTCATGTC
ATCTTATTATTCAGTATTTATAACTTGCAAAGAAATGAATATCAGAGAGTGAGAGGAACTTGTTTATTGC
AGCTTATAATGGTTACAAATAAAGCAATAGCATCACAAATTTCACAAATAAAGCATTTTTTTCACTGCAT
TCTAGTTGTGGTTTGTCCAAACTCATCAATGTATCTTATCATGTCTGGCTCTAGCTATCCCGCCCCTAAC
TCCGCCCATCCCGCCCCTAACTCCGCCCAGTTCCGCCCATTCTCCGCCCCATGGCTGACTAATTTTTTTT
ATTTATGCAGAGGCCGAGGCCGCCTCGGCCTCTGAGCTATTCCAGAAGTAGTGAGGAGGCTTTTTTGGAG
GCCTAGGGACGTACCCAATTCGCCCTATAGTGAGTCGTATTACGCGCGCTCACTGGCCGTCGTTTTACAA
CGTCGTGACTGGGAAAACCCTGGCGTTACCCAACTTAATCGCCTTGCAGCACATCCCCCTTTCGCCAGCT
GGCGTAATAGCGAAGAGGCCCGCACCGATCGCCCTTCCCAACAGTTGCGCAGCCTGAATGGCGAATGGG
[124 nt withheld, positions 7070-7193]
C
[91 nt withheld, positions 7195-7285]
A
[49 nt withheld, positions 7287-7335]
CCTTTGACGTTGGAGTCCACGTTCTTT
[37 nt withheld, positions 7363-7399]
ACCCTATCTCGGTCTATTCTTTTGATTTATAAGGGATTTTGCCGATTTCGGCCTATTGGTTAAAAAATGA
GCTGATTTAACAAAAATTTAACGCGAATTTTAACAAAATATTAACGCTTACAATTTAGGTGGCACTTTTC
GGGGAAATGTGCGCGGAACCCCTATTTGTTTATTTTTCTAAATACATTCAAATATGTATCCGCTCATGAG
ACAATAACCCTGATAAATGCTTCAATAATATTGAAAAAGGAAGAGTATGAGTATTCAACATTTCCGTGTC
GCCCTTATTCCCTTTTTTGCGGCATTTTGCCTTCCTGTTTTTGCTCACCCAGAAACGCTGGTGAAAGTAA
AAGATGCTGAAGATCAGTTGGGTGCACGAGTGGGTTACATCGAACTGGATCTCAACAGCGGTAAGATCCT
TGAGAGTTTTCGCCCCGAAGAACGTTTTCCAATGATGAGCACTTTTAAAGTTCTGCTATGTGGCGCGGTA
TTATCCCGTATTGACGCCGGGCAAGAGCAACTCGGTCGCCGCATACACTATTCTCAGAATGACTTGGTTG
AGTACTCACCAGTCACAGAAAAGCATCTTACGGATGGCATGACAGTAAGAGAATTATGCAGTGCTGCCAT
AACCATGAGTGATAACACTGCGGCCAACTTACTTCTGACAACGATCGGAGGACCGAAGGAGCTAACCGCT
TTTTTGCACAACATGGGGGATCATGTAACTCGCCTTGATCGTTGGGAACCGGAGCTGAATGAAGCCATAC
CAAACGACGAGCGTGACACCACGATGCCTGTAGCAATGGCAACAACGTTGCGCAAACTATTAACTGGCGA
ACTACTTACTCTAGCTTCCCGGCAACAATTAATAGACTGGATGGAGGCGGATAAAGTTGCAGGACCACTT
CTGCGCTCGGCCCTTCCGGCTGGCTGGTTTATTGCTGATAAATCTGGAGCCGGTGAGCGTGGGTCTCGCG
GTATCATTGCAGCACTGGGGCCAGATGGTAAGCCCTCCCGTATCGTAGTTATCTACACGACGGGGAGTCA
GGCAACTATGGATGAACGAAATAGACAGATCGCTGAGATAGGTGCCTCACTGATTAAGCATTGGTAACTG
TCAGACCAAGTTTACTCATATATACTTTAGATTGATTTAAAACTTCATTTTTAATTTAAAAGGATCTAGG
TGAAGATCCTTTTTGATAATCTCATGACCAAAATCCCTTAACGTGAGTTTTCGTTCCACTGAGCGTCAGA
CCCCGTAGAAAAGATCAAAGGATCTTCTTGAGATCCTTTTTTTCTGCGCGTAATCTGCTGCTTGCAAACA
AAAAAACCACCGCTACCAGCGGTGGTTTGTTTGCCGGATCAAGAGCTACCAACTCTTTTTCCGAAGGTAA
CTGGCTTCAGCAGAGCGCAGATACCAAATACTGTTCTTCTAGTGTAGCCGTAGTTAGGCCACCACTTCAA
GAACTCTGTAGCACCGCCTACATACCTCGCTCTGCTAATCCTGTTACCAGTGGCTGCTGCCAGTGGCGAT
AAGTCGTGTCTTACCGGGTTGGACTCAAGACGATAGTTACCGGATAAGGCGCAGCGGTCGGGCTGAACGG
GGGGTTCGTGCACACAGCCCAGCTTGGAGCGAACGACCTACACCGAACTGAGATACCTACAGCGTGAGCT
ATGAGAAAGCGCCACGCTTCCCGAAGGGAGAAAGGCGGACAGGTATCCGGTAAGCGGCAGGGTCGGAACA
GGAGAGCGCACGAGGGAGCTTCCAGGGGGAAACGCCTGGTATCTTTATAGTCCTGTCGGGTTTCGCCACC
TCTGACTTGAGCGTCGATTTTTGTGATGCTCGTCAGGGGGGCGGAGCCTATGGAAAAACGCCAGCAACGC
GGCCTTTTTACGGTTCCTGGCCTTTTGCTGGCCTTTTGCTCACATGTTCTTTCCTGCGTTATCCCCTGAT
TCTGTGGATAACCGTATTACCGCCTTTGAGTGAGCTGATACCGCTCGCCGCAGCCGAACGACCGAGCGCA
GCGAGTCAGTGAGCGAGGAAGCGGAAGAGCGCCCAATACGCAAACCGCCTCTCCCCGCGCGTTGGCCGAT
TCATTAATGCAGCTGGCACGACAGGTTTCCCGACTGGAAAGCGGGCAGTGAGCGCAACGCAATTAATGTG
AGTTAGCTCACTCATTAGGCACCCCAGGCTTTACACTTTATGCTTCCGGCTCGTATGTTGTGTGGAATTG
TGAGCGGATAACAATTTCACACAGGAAACAGCTATGACCATGATTACGCCAAGCGCGCAATTAACCCTCA
CTAAAGGGAACAAAAGCTGGAGCTGCAAGC
