>Addgene plasmid #143836 | TFORF1687 | depositor partial sequence | sequence record 283635 | Insert
ACCGCCACCATGGTGTCCAAGCTCACGTCGCTCCAGCAAGAACTCCTGAGCGCCCTGCTGAGCTCCGGGG
TCACCAAGGAGGTGCTGGTTCAGGCCTTGGAGGAGTTGCTGCCATCCCCGAACTTCGGGGTGAAGCTGGA
GACGCTGCCCCTGTCCCCTGGCAGCGGGGCCGAGCCCGACACCAAGCCGGTCTTCCATACTCTCACCAAC
GGCCACGCCAAGGGCCGCTTGTCCGGCGACGAGGGCTCCGAGGACGGCGACGACTATGACACACCTCCCA
TCCTCAAGGAGCTGCAGGCGCTCAACACCGAGGAGGCGGCGGAGCAGCGGGCGGAGGTGGACCGGATGCT
CAGTGAGGACCCTTGGAGGGCTGCTAAAATGATCAAGGGTTACATGCAGCAACACAACATCCCCCAGAGG
GAGGTGGTCGATGTCACCGGCCTGAACCAGTCGCACCTCTCCCAGCATCTCAACAAGGGCACCCCTATGA
AGACCCAGAAGCGTGCCGCTCTGTACACCTGGTACGTCAGAAAGCAACGAGAGATCCTCCGACAGTTCAG
TCAACAGAGCCATGGGCCTGGGCAGTCCGATGATGCCTGCTCTGAGCCCACCAACAAGAAGATGCGCCGC
AACCGGTTCAAATGGGGGCCCGCGTCCCAGCAAATCTTGTACCAGGCCTACGATCGGCAAAAGAACCCCA
GCAAGGAAGAGAGAGAGGCCTTAGTGGAGGAATGCAACAGGGCAGAATGTTTGCAGCGAGGGGTGTCCCC
CTCCAAAGCCCACGGCCTGGGCTCCAACTTGGTCACTGAGGTCCGTGTCTACAACTGGTTTGCAAACCGC
AGGAAGGAGGAGGCATTCCGGCAAAAGCTGGCCATGGACGCCTATAGCTCCAACCAGACTCACAGCCTGA
ACCCTCTGCTCTCCCACGGCTCCCCCCACCACCAGCCCAGCTCCTCTCCTCCAAACAAGCTGTCAGGAGT
GCGCTACAGCCAGCAGGGAAACAATGAGATCACTTCCTCCTCAACAATCAGTCACCATGGCAACAGCGCC
ATGGTGACCAGCCAGTCGGTTTTACAGCAAGTCTCCCCAGCCAGCCTGGACCCAGGCCACAATCTCCTCT
CACCTGATGGTAAAATGATCTCAGTCTCAGGAGGAGGTTTGCCCCCAGTCAGCACCTTGACGAATATCCA
CAGCCTCTCCCACCATAATCCCCAGCAATCTCAAAACCTCATCATGACACCCCTCTCTGGAGTCATGGCA
ATTGCACAAATGTCCTCTACAAGCCTGGTGATGCCCACACACCACTTACTTCGTGCGCAACAACAAGGAC
CCTGTTTTCCACACCATCACCCTCTGGGCAGCTGTCATGGAAAAGCCCAGTAGTAATGAACTAGTCCGTA
ACTTGAAAGTATTTCGATTTCTTGGCTTTATATATCTTGTGGAAAGGACGAGGCCGCTCAGGCCGGGTAT
CTCCT
