>Addgene plasmid #143836 | TFORF1687 | depositor partial sequence | sequence record 283636 | Barcode
GGCCGCTCAGGCCGGGTATCTCCT
